>Addgene plasmid #183924 | NLS-dCas9-HA-NLS-GFP4-VPR | addgene full sequence | sequence record 364146 | Addgene NGS Result
GTATTACCGCCATGCATTAGTTATTAATAGTAATCAATTACTGGGTCATTAGTTCATAGCCCATATATGG
AGTTCCGCGTTACATAACTTACGGTAAATGGCCCGCCTGGCTGACCGCCCAACGACCCCCGCCCATTGAC
GTCAATAATGACGTATGTTCCCATAGTAACGCCAATAGGGACTTTCCATTGACGTCAATGGGTGGAGTAT
TTACGGTAAACTGCCCACTTGGCAGTACATCAAGTGTATCATATGCCAAGTACGCCCCCTATTGACGTCA
ATGACGGTAAATGGCCCGCCTGGCATTATGCCCAGTACATGACCTTATGGGACTTTCCTACTTGGCAGTA
CATCTACGTATTAGTCATCGCTATTACCATGGTGATGCGGTTTTGGCAGTACATCAATGGGCGTGGATAG
CGGTTTGACTCACGGGGATTTCCAAGTCTCCACCCCATTGACGTCAATGGGAGTTTGTTTTGGCACCAAA
ATCAACGGGACTTTCCAAAATGTCGTAACAACTCCGCCCCATTGACGCAAATGGGCGGTAGGCGTGTACG
GTGGGAGGTCTATATAAGCAGAGCTGGTTTAGTGAACCGTCAGATCCGCTAGCGCTACCGGACTCAGATC
TCGAGGCCACCATGCCCAAGAAGAAGCGCAAGGTGGGACGCGTCTGCAGGATATCAAGCTTGCGGTACCG
CGGGCCCGGGATCGCCACCATGGACAAGAAGTACAGCATCGGCCTGGCCATCGGCACCAACTCTGTGGGC
TGGGCCGTGATCACCGACGAGTACAAGGTGCCCAGCAAGAAATTCAAGGTGCTGGGCAACACCGACCGGC
ACAGCATCAAGAAGAACCTGATCGGCGCCCTGCTGTTCGACAGCGGAGAAACAGCCGAGGCCACCCGGCT
GAAGAGAACCGCCAGAAGAAGATACACCAGACGGAAGAACCGGATCTGCTATCTGCAAGAGATCTTCAGC
AACGAGATGGCCAAGGTGGACGACAGCTTCTTCCACAGACTGGAAGAGTCCTTCCTGGTGGAAGAGGATA
AGAAGCACGAGCGGCACCCCATCTTCGGCAACATCGTGGACGAGGTGGCCTACCACGAGAAGTACCCCAC
CATCTACCACCTGAGAAAGAAACTGGTGGACAGCACCGACAAGGCCGACCTGCGGCTGATCTATCTGGCC
CTGGCCCACATGATCAAGTTCCGGGGCCACTTCCTGATCGAGGGCGACCTGAACCCCGACAACAGCGACG
TGGACAAGCTGTTCATCCAGCTGGTGCAGACCTACAACCAGCTGTTCGAGGAAAACCCCATCAACGCCAG
CGGCGTGGACGCCAAGGCCATCCTGTCTGCCAGACTGAGCAAGAGCAGACGGCTGGAAAATCTGATCGCC
CAGCTGCCCGGCGAGAAGAAGAATGGCCTGTTCGGCAACCTGATTGCCCTGAGCCTGGGCCTGACCCCCA
ACTTCAAGAGCAACTTCGACCTGGCCGAGGATGCCAAACTGCAGCTGAGCAAGGACACCTACGACGACGA
CCTGGACAACCTGCTGGCCCAGATCGGCGACCAGTACGCCGACCTGTTTCTGGCCGCCAAGAACCTGTCC
GACGCCATCCTGCTGAGCGACATCCTGAGAGTGAACACCGAGATCACCAAGGCCCCCCTGAGCGCCTCTA
TGATCAAGAGATACGACGAGCACCACCAGGACCTGACCCTGCTGAAAGCTCTCGTGCGGCAGCAGCTGCC
TGAGAAGTACAAAGAGATTTTCTTCGACCAGAGCAAGAACGGCTACGCCGGCTACATCGATGGCGGAGCC
AGCCAGGAAGAGTTCTACAAGTTCATCAAGCCCATCCTGGAAAAGATGGACGGCACCGAGGAACTGCTCG
TGAAGCTGAACAGAGAGGACCTGCTGCGGAAGCAGCGGACCTTCGACAACGGCAGCATCCCCCACCAGAT
CCACCTGGGAGAGCTGCACGCCATTCTGCGGCGGCAGGAAGATTTTTACCCATTCCTGAAGGACAACCGG
GAAAAGATCGAGAAGATCCTGACCTTCCGCATCCCCTACTACGTGGGCCCTCTGGCCAGGGGAAACAGCA
GATTCGCCTGGATGACCAGAAAGAGCGAGGAAACCATCACCCCCTGGAACTTCGAGGAAGTGGTGGACAA
GGGCGCCAGCGCCCAGAGCTTCATCGAGCGGATGACCAACTTCGATAAGAACCTGCCCAACGAGAAGGTG
CTGCCCAAGCACAGCCTGCTGTACGAGTACTTCACCGTGTACAACGAGCTGACCAAAGTGAAATACGTGA
CCGAGGGAATGAGAAAGCCCGCCTTCCTGAGCGGCGAGCAGAAAAAAGCCATCGTGGACCTGCTGTTCAA
GACCAACCGGAAAGTGACCGTGAAGCAGCTGAAAGAGGACTACTTCAAGAAAATCGAGTGCTTCGACTCC
GTGGAAATCTCCGGCGTGGAAGATCGGTTCAACGCCTCCCTGGGCACATACCACGATCTGCTGAAAATTA
TCAAGGACAAGGACTTCCTGGACAATGAGGAAAACGAGGACATTCTGGAAGATATCGTGCTGACCCTGAC
ACTGTTTGAGGACAGAGAGATGATCGAGGAACGGCTGAAAACCTATGCCCACCTGTTCGACGACAAAGTG
ATGAAGCAGCTGAAGCGGCGGAGATACACCGGCTGGGGCAGGCTGAGCCGGAAGCTGATCAACGGCATCC
GGGACAAGCAGTCCGGCAAGACAATCCTGGATTTCCTGAAGTCCGACGGCTTCGCCAACAGAAACTTCAT
GCAGCTGATCCACGACGACAGCCTGACCTTTAAAGAGGACATCCAGAAAGCCCAGGTGTCCGGCCAGGGC
GATAGCCTGCACGAGCACATTGCCAATCTGGCCGGCAGCCCCGCCATTAAGAAGGGCATCCTGCAGACAG
TGAAGGTGGTGGACGAGCTCGTGAAAGTGATGGGCCGGCACAAGCCCGAGAACATCGTGATCGAAATGGC
CAGAGAGAACCAGACCACCCAGAAGGGACAGAAGAACAGCCGCGAGAGAATGAAGCGGATCGAAGAGGGC
ATCAAAGAGCTGGGCAGCCAGATCCTGAAAGAACACCCCGTGGAAAACACCCAGCTGCAGAACGAGAAGC
TGTACCTGTACTACCTGCAGAATGGGCGGGATATGTACGTGGACCAGGAACTGGACATCAACCGGCTGTC
CGACTACGATGTGGACGCTATCGTGCCTCAGAGCTTTCTGAAGGACGACTCCATCGATAACAAAGTGCTG
ACTCGGAGCGACAAGAACCGGGGCAAGAGCGACAACGTGCCCTCCGAAGAGGTCGTGAAGAAGATGAAGA
ACTACTGGCGCCAGCTGCTGAATGCCAAGCTGATTACCCAGAGGAAGTTCGACAATCTGACCAAGGCCGA
GAGAGGCGGCCTGAGCGAACTGGATAAGGCCGGCTTCATCAAGAGACAGCTGGTGGAAACCCGGCAGATC
ACAAAGCACGTGGCACAGATCCTGGACTCCCGGATGAACACTAAGTACGACGAGAACGACAAACTGATCC
GGGAAGTGAAAGTGATCACCCTGAAGTCCAAGCTGGTGTCCGATTTCCGGAAGGATTTCCAGTTTTACAA
AGTGCGCGAGATCAACAACTACCACCACGCCCACGACGCCTACCTGAACGCCGTCGTGGGAACCGCCCTG
ATCAAAAAGTACCCTAAGCTGGAAAGCGAGTTCGTGTACGGCGACTACAAGGTGTACGACGTGCGGAAGA
TGATCGCCAAGAGCGAGCAGGAAATCGGCAAGGCTACCGCCAAGTACTTCTTCTACAGCAACATCATGAA
CTTTTTCAAGACCGAGATTACCCTGGCCAACGGCGAGATCCGGAAGCGGCCTCTGATCGAGACAAACGGC
GAAACAGGCGAGATCGTGTGGGATAAGGGCCGGGACTTTGCCACCGTGCGGAAAGTGCTGTCTATGCCCC
AAGTGAATATCGTGAAAAAGACCGAGGTGCAGACAGGCGGCTTCAGCAAAGAGTCTATCCTGCCCAAGAG
GAACAGCGACAAGCTGATCGCCAGAAAGAAGGACTGGGACCCTAAGAAGTACGGCGGCTTCGACAGCCCC
ACCGTGGCCTATTCTGTGCTGGTGGTGGCCAAAGTGGAAAAGGGCAAGTCCAAGAAACTGAAGAGTGTGA
AAGAGCTGCTGGGGATCACCATCATGGAAAGAAGCAGCTTCGAGAAGAATCCCATCGACTTTCTGGAAGC
CAAGGGCTACAAAGAAGTGAAAAAGGACCTGATCATCAAGCTGCCTAAGTACTCCCTGTTCGAGCTGGAA
AACGGCCGGAAGAGAATGCTGGCCTCTGCCGGCGAACTGCAGAAGGGAAACGAACTGGCCCTGCCCTCCA
AATATGTGAACTTCCTGTACCTGGCCAGCCACTATGAGAAGCTGAAGGGCTCCCCCGAGGATAATGAGCA
GAAACAGCTGTTTGTGGAACAGCACAAACACTACCTGGACGAGATCATCGAGCAGATCAGCGAGTTCTCC
AAGAGAGTGATCCTGGCCGACGCTAATCTGGACAAGGTGCTGAGCGCCTACAACAAGCACAGAGACAAGC
CTATCAGAGAGCAGGCCGAGAATATCATCCACCTGTTTACCCTGACCAATCTGGGAGCCCCTGCCGCCTT
CAAGTACTTTGACACCACCATCGACCGGAAGAGGTACACCAGCACCAAAGAGGTGCTGGACGCCACCCTG
ATCCACCAGAGCATCACCGGCCTGTACGAGACACGGATCGACCTGTCTCAGCTGGGAGGCGACGCCTATC
CCTATGACGTGCCCGATTATGCACCGGTCCCAAAAAAGAAAAGAAAAGTACCGGTCGCCACCCGAATTCT
GCAGTCGACGGTACCGCGGGCCCGGGATCCACCGGTCGCCACCATGGTGAGCAAGGGCGAGGAGCTGTTC
ACCGGGGTGGTGCCCATCCTGGTCGAGCTGGACGGCGACGTAAACGGCCACAAGTTCAGCGTGTCCGGCG
AGGGCGAGGGCGATGCCACCTACGGCAAGCTGACCCTGAAGTTCATCTGCACCACCGGCAAGCTGCCCGT
GCCCTGGCCCACCCTCGTGACCACCCTGACCTACGGCGTGCAGTGCTTCAGCCGCTACCCCGACCACATG
AAGCAGCACGACTTCTTCAAGTCCGCCATGCCCGAAGGCTACGTCCAGGAGCGCACCATCTTCTTCAAGG
ACGACGGCAACTACAAGACCCGCGCCGAGGTGAAGTTCGAGGGCGACACCCTGGTGAACCGCATCGAGCT
GAAGGGCATCGACTTCAAGGAGGACGGCAACATCCTGGGGCACAAGCTGGAGTACAACTACAACAGCCAC
AACGTCTATATCATGGCCGACAAGCAGAAGAACGGCATCAAGGTGAACTTCAAGATCCGCCACAACATCG
AGGACGGCAGCGTGCAGCTCGCCGACCACTACCAGCAGAACACCCCCATCGGCGACGGCCCCGTGCTGCT
GCCCGACAACCACTACCTGAGCACCCAGTCCGCCCTGAGCAAAGACCCCAACGAGAAGCGCGATCACATG
GTCCTGCTGGAGTTCGTGACCGCCGCCGGGATCACTCTCGGCATGGACGAGCTGTACAAGTCCGGACTCA
GATCTCGAGCTCAAGCTTCGAATTCTGCAGTCGACGGTACCGCGGGCCCGCTACCGGTCGCCACCATGGT
GAGCAAGGGCGAGGAGCTGTTCACCGGGGTGGTGCCCATCCTGGTCGAGCTGGACGGCGACGTAAACGGC
CACAAGTTCAGCGTGTCCGGCGAGGGCGAGGGCGATGCCACCTACGGCAAGCTGACCCTGAAGTTCATCT
GCACCACCGGCAAGCTGCCCGTGCCCTGGCCCACCCTCGTGACCACCCTGACCTACGGCGTGCAGTGCTT
CAGCCGCTACCCCGACCACATGAAGCAGCACGACTTCTTCAAGTCCGCCATGCCCGAAGGCTACGTCCAG
GAGCGCACCATCTTCTTCAAGGACGACGGCAACTACAAGACCCGCGCCGAGGTGAAGTTCGAGGGCGACA
CCCTGGTGAACCGCATCGAGCTGAAGGGCATCGACTTCAAGGAGGACGGCAACATCCTGGGGCACAAGCT
GGAGTACAACTACAACAGCCACAACGTCTATATCATGGCCGACAAGCAGAAGAACGGCATCAAGGTGAAC
TTCAAGATCCGCCACAACATCGAGGACGGCAGCGTGCAGCTCGCCGACCACTACCAGCAGAACACCCCCA
TCGGCGACGGCCCCGTGCTGCTGCCCGACAACCACTACCTGAGCACCCAGTCCGCCCTGAGCAAAGACCC
CAACGAGAAGCGCGATCACATGGTCCTGCTGGAGTTCGTGACCGCCGCCGGGATCACTCTCGGCATGGAC
GAGCTGTACAAGTCCGGACTCAGATCTCGAGCTCAAGCTTCGAATTCTGCAGTCGACGGTACCGCGGGCC
CGCTACCGGTCGCCACCATGGTGAGCAAGGGCGAGGAGCTGTTCACCGGGGTGGTGCCCATCCTGGTCGA
GCTGGACGGCGACGTAAACGGCCACAAGTTCAGCGTGTCCGGCGAGGGCGAGGGCGATGCCACCTACGGC
AAGCTGACCCTGAAGTTCATCTGCACCACCGGCAAGCTGCCCGTGCCCTGGCCCACCCTCGTGACCACCC
TGACCTACGGCGTGCAGTGCTTCAGCCGCTACCCCGACCACATGAAGCAGCACGACTTCTTCAAGTCCGC
CATGCCCGAAGGCTACGTCCAGGAGCGCACCATCTTCTTCAAGGACGACGGCAACTACAAGACCCGCGCC
GAGGTGAAGTTCGAGGGCGACACCCTGGTGAACCGCATCGAGCTGAAGGGCATCGACTTCAAGGAGGACG
GCAACATCCTGGGGCACAAGCTGGAGTACAACTACAACAGCCACAACGTCTATATCATGGCCGACAAGCA
GAAGAACGGCATCAAGGTGAACTTCAAGATCCGCCACAACATCGAGGACGGCAGCGTGCAGCTCGCCGAC
CACTACCAGCAGAACACCCCCATCGGCGACGGCCCCGTGCTGCTGCCCGACAACCACTACCTGAGCACCC
AGTCCGCCCTGAGCAAAGACCCCAACGAGAAGCGCGATCACATGGTCCTGCTGGAGTTCGTGACCGCCGC
CGGGATCACTCTCGGCATGGACGAGCTGTACAAGTCCGGACTCAGATCTCGAGCTCAAGCTTCGAATTCT
GCAGTCGACGGTACCGCGGGCCCGCTACCGGTCGCCACCATGGTGAGCAAGGGCGAGGAGCTGTTCACCG
GGGTGGTGCCCATCCTGGTCGAGCTGGACGGCGACGTAAACGGCCACAAGTTCAGCGTGTCCGGCGAGGG
CGAGGGCGATGCCACCTACGGCAAGCTGACCCTGAAGTTCATCTGCACCACCGGCAAGCTGCCCGTGCCC
TGGCCCACCCTCGTGACCACCCTGACCTACGGCGTGCAGTGCTTCAGCCGCTACCCCGACCACATGAAGC
AGCACGACTTCTTCAAGTCCGCCATGCCCGAAGGCTACGTCCAGGAGCGCACCATCTTCTTCAAGGACGA
CGGCAACTACAAGACCCGCGCCGAGGTGAAGTTCGAGGGCGACACCCTGGTGAACCGCATCGAGCTGAAG
GGCATCGACTTCAAGGAGGACGGCAACATCCTGGGGCACAAGCTGGAGTACAACTACAACAGCCACAACG
TCTATATCATGGCCGACAAGCAGAAGAACGGCATCAAGGTGAACTTCAAGATCCGCCACAACATCGAGGA
CGGCAGCGTGCAGCTCGCCGACCACTACCAGCAGAACACCCCCATCGGCGACGGCCCCGTGCTGCTGCCC
GACAACCACTACCTGAGCACCCAGTCCGCCCTGAGCAAAGACCCCAACGAGAAGCGCGATCACATGGTCC
TGCTGGAGTTCGTGACCGCCGCCGGGATCACTCTCGGCATGGACGAGCTGTACAAGACTAGTCGCAGGGG
GCGTCGACTGGGTACCCCTCCTAAGAAGAAGAGGAAGGTTGCCCCCACCATGGATAAAAAGAAGAGAAAG
GCCCCCCCGACCGATGTCAGCCTGGGGGACGAGCTCGACGCATTGGACGATTTTGATCTGGATATGCTGG
GAAGTGACGCCCTCGATGATTTTGACCTTGACATGCTTGGTTCGGATGCCCTTGATGACTTTGACCTCGA
CATGCTCGGCAGTGACGCCCTTGATGATTTCGACCTGGACATGCTGATTAACTCTAGAAGTTCCGGATCT
CCGAAAAAGAAACGCAAAGTTGGTAGCCAGTACCTGCCCGACACCGACGACCGGCACCGGATCGAGGAAA
AGCGGAAGCGGACCTACGAGACATTCAAGAGCATCATGAAGAAGTCCCCCTTCAGCGGCCCCACCGACCC
TAGACCTCCACCTAGAAGAATCGCCGTGCCCAGCAGATCCAGCGCCAGCGTGCCAAAACCTGCCCCCCAG
CCTTACCCCTTCACCAGCAGCCTGAGCACCATCAACTACGACGAGTTCCCTACCATGGTGTTCCCCAGCG
GCCAGATCTCTCAGGCCTCTGCTCTGGCTCCAGCCCCTCCTCAGGTGCTGCCTCAGGCTCCTGCTCCTGC
ACCAGCTCCAGCCATGGTGTCTGCACTGGCTCAGGCACCAGCACCCGTGCCTGTGCTGGCTCCTGGACCT
CCACAGGCTGTGGCTCCACCAGCCCCTAAACCTACACAGGCCGGCGAGGGCACACTGTCTGAAGCTCTGC
TGCAGCTGCAGTTCGACGACGAGGATCTGGGAGCCCTGCTGGGAAACAGCACCGATCCTGCCGTGTTCAC
CGACCTGGCCAGCGTGGACAACAGCGAGTTCCAGCAGCTGCTGAACCAGGGCATCCCTGTGGCCCCTCAC
ACCACCGAGCCCATGCTGATGGAATACCCCGAGGCCATCACCCGGCTCGTGACAGGCGCTCAGAGGCCTC
CTGATCCAGCTCCTGCCCCTCTGGGAGCACCAGGCCTGCCTAATGGACTGCTGTCTGGCGACGAGGACTT
CAGCTCTATCGCCGATATGGATTTCTCAGCCTTGCTGGGCTCTGGCAGCGGCAGCCGGGATTCCAGGGAA
GGGATGTTTTTGCCGAAGCCTGAGGCCGGCTCCGCTATTAGTGACGTGTTTGAGGGCCGCGAGGTGTGCC
AGCCAAAACGAATCCGGCCATTTCATCCTCCAGGAAGTCCATGGGCCAACCGCCCACTCCCCGCCAGCCT
CGCACCAACACCAACCGGTCCAGTACATGAGCCAGTCGGGTCACTGACCCCGGCACCAGTCCCTCAGCCA
CTGGATCCAGCGCCCGCAGTGACTCCCGAGGCCAGTCACCTGTTGGAGGATCCCGATGAAGAGACGAGCC
AGGCTGTCAAAGCCCTTCGGGAGATGGCCGATACTGTGATTCCCCAGAAGGAAGAGGCTGCAATCTGTGG
CCAAATGGACCTTTCCCATCCGCCCCCAAGGGGCCATCTGGATGAGCTGACAACCACACTTGAGTCCATG
ACCGAGGATCTGAACCTGGACTCACCCCTGACCCCGGAATTGAACGAGATTCTGGATACCTTCCTGAACG
ACGAGTGCCTCTTGCATGCCATGCATATCAGCACAGGACTGTCCATCTTCGACACATCTCTGTTTTAAAA
CGTTCAGAGCGGCCGCGACTCTAGATCATAATCAGCCATACCACATTTGTAGAGGTTTTACTTGCTTTAA
AAAACCTCCCACACCTCCCCCTGAACCTGAAACATAAAATGAATGCAATTGTTGTTGTTAACTTGTTTAT
TGCAGCTTATAATGGTTACAAATAAAGCAATAGCATCACAAATTTCACAAATAAAGCATTTTTTTCACTG
CATTCTAGTTGTGGTTTGTCCAAACTCATCAATGTATCTTAAGGCGTAAATTGTAAGCGTTAATATTTTG
TTAAAATTCGCGTTAAATTTTTGTTAAATCAGCTCATTTTTTAACCAATAGGCCGAAATCGGCAAAATCC
CTTATAAATCAAAAGAATAGACCGAGATAGGGT
[37 nt withheld, positions 10114-10150]
AAAGAACGTGGACTCCAACGTCAAAGG
[49 nt withheld, positions 10178-10226]
T
[91 nt withheld, positions 10228-10318]
G
[124 nt withheld, positions 10320-10443]
CAGGTGGCACTTTTCGGGGAAATGTGCGCGGAACCCCTATTTGTTTATTTTTCTAAATACATTCAAATAT
GTATCCGCTCATGAGACAATAACCCTGATAAATGCTTCAATAATATTGAAAAAGGAAGAGTCCTGAGGCG
GAAAGAACCAGCTGTGGAATGTGTGTCAGTTAGGGTGTGGAAAGTCCCCAGGCTCCCCAGCAGGCAGAAG
TATGCAAAGCATGCATCTCAATTAGTCAGCAACCAGGTGTGGAAAGTCCCCAGGCTCCCCAGCAGGCAGA
AGTATGCAAAGCATGCATCTCAATTAGTCAGCAACCATAGTCCCGCCCCTAACTCCGCCCATCCCGCCCA
TTCTCCGCCCCATGGCTGACTAATTTTTTTTATTTATGCAGAGGCCGAGGCCGCCTCGGCCTCTGAGCTA
TTCCAGAAGTAGTGAGGAGGCTTTTTTGGAGGCCTAGGCTTTTGCAAAGATCGATCAAGAGACAGGATGA
GGATCGTTTCGCATGATTGAACAAGATGGATTGCACGCAGGTTCTCCGGCCGCTTGGGTGGAGAGGCTAT
TCGGCTATGACTGGGCACAACAGACAATCGGCTGCTCTGATGCCGCCGTGTTCCGGCTGTCAGCGCAGGG
GCGCCCGGTTCTTTTTGTCAAGACCGACCTGTCCGGTGCCCTGAATGAACTGCAAGACGAGGCAGCGCGG
CTATCGTGGCTGGCCACGACGGGCGTTCCTTGCGCAGCTGTGCTCGACGTTGTCACTGAAGCGGGAAGGG
ACTGGCTGCTATTGGGCGAAGTGCCGGGGCAGGATCTCCTGTCATCTCACCTTGCTCCTGCCGAGAAAGT
ATCCATCATGGCTGATGCAATGCGGCGGCTGCATACGCTTGATCCGGCTACCTGCCCATTCGACCACCAA
GCGAAACATCGCATCGAGCGAGCACGTACTCGGATGGAAGCCGGTCTTGTCGATCAGGATGATCTGGACG
AAGAGCATCAGGGGCTCGCGCCAGCCGAACTGTTCGCCAGGCTCAAGGCGAGCATGCCCGACGGCGAGGA
TCTCGTCGTGACCCATGGCGATGCCTGCTTGCCGAATATCATGGTGGAAAATGGCCGCTTTTCTGGATTC
ATCGACTGTGGCCGGCTGGGTGTGGCGGACCGCTATCAGGACATAGCGTTGGCTACCCGTGATATTGCTG
AAGAGCTTGGCGGCGAATGGGCTGACCGCTTCCTCGTGCTTTACGGTATCGCCGCTCCCGATTCGCAGCG
CATCGCCTTCTATCGCCTTCTTGACGAGTTCTTCTGAGCGGGACTCTGGGGTTCGAAATGACCGACCAAG
CGACGCCCAACCTGCCATCACGAGATTTCGATTCCACCGCCGCCTTCTATGAAAGGTTGGGCTTCGGAAT
CGTTTTCCGGGACGCCGGCTGGATGATCCTCCAGCGCGGGGATCTCATGCTGGAGTTCTTCGCCCACCCT
AGGGGGAGGCTAACTGAAACACGGAAGGAGACAATACCGGAAGGAACCCGCGCTATGACGGCAATAAAAA
GACAGAATAAAACGCACGGTGTTGGGTCGTTTGTTCATAAACGCGGGGTTCGGTCCCAGGGCTGGCACTC
TGTCGATACCCCACCGAGACCCCATTGGGGCCAATACGCCCGCGTTTCTTCCTTTTCCCCACCCCACCCC
CCAAGTTCGGGTGAAGGCCCAGGGCTCGCAGCCAACGTCGGGGCGGCAGGCCCTGCCATAGCCTCAGGTT
ACTCATATATACTTTAGATTGATTTAAAACTTCATTTTTAATTTAAAAGGATCTAGGTGAAGATCCTTTT
TGATAATCTCATGACCAAAATCCCTTAACGTGAGTTTTCGTTCCACTGAGCGTCAGACCCCGTAGAAAAG
ATCAAAGGATCTTCTTGAGATCCTTTTTTTCTGCGCGTAATCTGCTGCTTGCAAACAAAAAAACCACCGC
TACCAGCGGTGGTTTGTTTGCCGGATCAAGAGCTACCAACTCTTTTTCCGAAGGTAACTGGCTTCAGCAG
AGCGCAGATACCAAATACTGTTCTTCTAGTGTAGCCGTAGTTAGGCCACCACTTCAAGAACTCTGTAGCA
CCGCCTACATACCTCGCTCTGCTAATCCTGTTACCAGTGGCTGCTGCCAGTGGCGATAAGTCGTGTCTTA
CCGGGTTGGACTCAAGACGATAGTTACCGGATAAGGCGCAGCGGTCGGGCTGAACGGGGGGTTCGTGCAC
ACAGCCCAGCTTGGAGCGAACGACCTACACCGAACTGAGATACCTACAGCGTGAGCTATGAGAAAGCGCC
ACGCTTCCCGAAGGGAGAAAGGCGGACAGGTATCCGGTAAGCGGCAGGGTCGGAACAGGAGAGCGCACGA
GGGAGCTTCCAGGGGGAAACGCCTGGTATCTTTATAGTCCTGTCGGGTTTCGCCACCTCTGACTTGAGCG
TCGATTTTTGTGATGCTCGTCAGGGGGGCGGAGCCTATGGAAAAACGCCAGCAACGCGGCCTTTTTACGG
TTCCTGGCCTTTTGCTGGCCTTTTGCTCACATGTTCTTTCCTGCGTTATCCCCTGATTCTGTGGATAACC
Features (pLannotate 1.2.2; 27 found; start..end, strand, type, name):
     78..381     +  enhancer       CMV enhancer: human cytomegalovirus immediate early enhancer
    382..585     +  promoter       CMV promoter: human cytomegalovirus (CMV) immediate early promoter
    608..635     +  misc_feature   MCS (fragment): multiple cloning site
    693..713     +  misc_feature   MCS (fragment): multiple cloning site
    720..4823    +  CDS            Cas9: Cas9 (Csn1) endonuclease from the Streptococcus pyogenes Type II CRISPR/Cas system generates RNA-guided double strand breaks in DNA
   4893..4930    +  misc_feature   MCS (fragment): multiple cloning site
   4944..5660    +  CDS            EGFP: EGFP is a basic (constitutively fluorescent) green fluorescent protein published in 1996, derived from Aequorea victoria. It is reported to be a rapidly-maturing weak dimer with moderate acid sensitivity.
   5661..5720    +  misc_feature   MCS (fragment): multiple cloning site
   5736..6452    +  CDS            EGFP: EGFP is a basic (constitutively fluorescent) green fluorescent protein published in 1996, derived from Aequorea victoria. It is reported to be a rapidly-maturing weak dimer with moderate acid sensitivity.
   6453..6512    +  misc_feature   MCS (fragment): multiple cloning site
   6528..7244    +  CDS            EGFP: EGFP is a basic (constitutively fluorescent) green fluorescent protein published in 1996, derived from Aequorea victoria. It is reported to be a rapidly-maturing weak dimer with moderate acid sensitivity.
   7245..7304    +  misc_feature   MCS (fragment): multiple cloning site
   7320..8036    +  CDS            EGFP: EGFP is a basic (constitutively fluorescent) green fluorescent protein published in 1996, derived from Aequorea victoria. It is reported to be a rapidly-maturing weak dimer with moderate acid sensitivity.
   8121..8156    +  CDS            VP16 AD (fragment): transcriptional activation domain of herpes simplex virus protein VP16 (Triezenberg et al., 1988; Cousens et al., 1989); UL48
   8358..9137    +  CDS            RELA (fragment): TF65_HUMAN - Also known as NFKB3. Experimental evidence at protein level: Swiss-Prot protein existence level 1. NF-kappa-B is a pleiotropic transcription factor present in almost all cell types and is the endpoint of a series of signal transduction events that are initiated by a vast array of stimuli related to many biological processes such as inflammation, immunity, differentiation, cell growth, tumorigenesis and apoptosis. NF-kappa-B is a homo- or heterodimeric complex formed by the Rel-like domain- containing proteins RELA/p65, RELB, NFKB1/p105, NFKB1/p50, REL and NFKB2/p52. The heterodime
   9156..9725    +  CDS            Rta AD: transcriptional activation domain from the human herpesvirus 4 (Epstein-Barr virus) replication and transcription activator Rta/BRLF1 (Hardwick et al., 1992; Chavez et al., 2015)
   9754..9837    +  CDS            large T antigen (fragment): large T antigen from SV40 (simian virus 40)
   9860..9981    +  polyA_signal   SV40 poly(A) signal: SV40 polyadenylation signal
  10015..10443   -  rep_origin     f1 ori (sequence partly withheld): f1 bacteriophage origin of replication; arrow indicates direction of (+) strand synthesis
  10470..10574   +  promoter       AmpR promoter: bla
  10617..10688   +  promoter       SV40 promoter (fragment): SV40 enhancer and early promoter
  10689..10760   +  promoter       SV40 promoter (fragment): SV40 enhancer and early promoter
  10764..10897   +  rep_origin     SV40 ori: SV40 origin of replication
  10946..11740   +  CDS            NeoR/KanR: aminoglycoside phosphotransferase from Tn5; aph(3')-II (or nptII); confers resistance to neomycin, kanamycin, and G418 (Geneticin®)
  11761..11913   +  CDS            ble (fragment): BLE_KLEPN - Experimental evidence at protein level: Swiss-Prot protein existence level 1. Binding protein with a strong affinity to the bleomycin family of antibiotics. Binds to CL990; an antimitotic-antibiotic compound. From Klebsiella pneumoniae.
  11972..12019   +  polyA_signal   HSV TK poly(A) signal: herpes simplex virus thymidine kinase polyadenylation signal (Cole and Stacy, 1985)
  12348..12936   +  rep_origin     ori: high-copy-number ColE1/pMB1/pBR322/pUC origin of replication
