[The description below was written by a language model from this plasmid's Addgene catalogue record and pLannotate feature annotations shown in this document.]
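Description:
NLS-dCas9-HA-NLS-GFP4-VPR is a mammalian expression plasmid of about 13 kb built on the Clontech pEGFP-N1 backbone. It encodes a fluorescently labelled CRISPR activator. It replicates in E. coli at high copy from a ColE1/pUC-type origin. A single NeoR/KanR (Tn5 aminoglycoside phosphotransferase) cassette handles selection in both hosts. In bacteria it is driven by a bacterial promoter and confers kanamycin resistance. In mammalian cells it is driven by the SV40 early promoter, terminated by the HSV TK polyadenylation signal, and allows G418 selection. The backbone also carries an f1 origin and an SV40 origin. The SV40 origin supports episomal replication in cells that express large T antigen.

The payload is one long synthetic open reading frame, assembled by Gibson cloning. It is expressed from the CMV immediate-early enhancer and promoter and ends at the SV40 poly(A) signal. According to the name and catalogue fields, it begins with an N-terminal nuclear localization signal and continues with catalytically inactive Streptococcus pyogenes Cas9, an HA tag and a second NLS. The feature table labels the nuclease region simply as Cas9 and does not annotate the inactivating mutations, the HA tag or the NLSs. Four tandem EGFP copies follow, separated by short linkers derived from multiple cloning site sequence. Next comes the tripartite VPR activator, made up of VP16-derived repeats, the p65/RELA activation domain and the Epstein-Barr virus Rta activation domain.

When a guide RNA is supplied separately, dCas9 tethers the fusion to a chosen genomic site without cutting. The GFP tetramer makes the fusion visible and also acts as a spacer between the DNA-binding and activation modules. The plasmid was deposited with a study of how multivalent interactions and phase separation contribute to transcription activation.
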