Addgene plasmid #183924: NLS-dCas9-HA-NLS-GFP4-VPR
Purpose: VPR activation domain coupled to catalytically inactive dCas9 for localization; contains a GFP tetramer fpr labeling and as a spacer
Depositing lab: Karsten Rippe. Publication: Transcription activation is enhanced by multivalent interactions independent of phase separation. Trojanowski J, Frank L, Rademacher A, Mucke N, Grigaitis P, Rippe K. Mol Cell. 2022 May 4. pii: S1097-2765(22)00328-8. doi: 10.1016/j.molcel.2022.04.017. PubMed 35537448.
Backbone
  Vector backbone: pEGFP-N1
  Backbone manufacturer: Clontech
  Vector type: Mammalian Expression, CRISPR
  Selectable markers: Neomycin (select with G418)
Growth in bacteria
  Bacterial resistance: Kanamycin, 50 μg/mL
  Growth temperature: 37°C
  Growth strain: DH5alpha
  Copy number: High Copy
Gene/Insert
  Gene/Insert name: dCas9-GFP4-VPR
  Species: Synthetic
  Mutation: none
  Promoter: CMV
  Tag / fusion protein: NLS (N terminal on insert)
  Cloning method: Gibson Cloning
Terms and licenses: Academic/Nonprofit Terms; Industry Terms: Not Available to Industry
How to cite: NLS-dCas9-HA-NLS-GFP4-VPR was a gift from Karsten Rippe (Addgene plasmid # 183924 ; http://n2t.net/addgene:183924 ; RRID:Addgene_183924)
